Addgene plasmid #197254: pBAD-HisD-mRhubarb713-HO1
Purpose: Expresses the protein of mRhubarb713 and HO1 in bacteria
Depositing lab: Kiryl Piatkevich. Depositing organization: Westlake University. Publication: Quantitative assessment of near-infrared fluorescent proteins. Zhang H, Papadaki S, Sun X, Wang X, Drobizhev M, Yao L, Rehbock M, Koster RW, Wu L, Namikawa K, Piatkevich KD. Nat Methods. 2023 Sep 4. doi: 10.1038/s41592-023-01975-z. PubMed 37666982.
Backbone
  Vector backbone: pBAD-HisD
  Vector type: Bacterial Expression
Growth in bacteria
  Bacterial resistance: Ampicillin, 100 μg/mL
  Growth temperature: 37°C
  Growth strain: NEB Stable
  Copy number: Low Copy
Gene/Insert
  Gene/Insert name: mRhubarb713
  Species: M. musculus (mouse)
  Cloning method: Gibson Cloning
Terms and licenses: Academic/Nonprofit Terms; Industry Terms: Not Available to Industry
Depositor comments: Please visit https://www.researchsquare.com/article/rs-797586/v1 for preprint.
How to cite: pBAD-HisD-mRhubarb713-HO1 was a gift from Kiryl Piatkevich (Addgene plasmid # 197254 ; http://n2t.net/addgene:197254 ; RRID:Addgene_197254)
