[The description below was written by a language model from this plasmid's Addgene catalogue record and pLannotate feature annotations shown in this document.]
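Description:
pBAD-HisD-mRhubarb713-HO1 is a 5,703 nt bacterial expression plasmid built on the pBAD-HisD backbone for arabinose-inducible production of a near-infrared fluorescent protein together with the enzyme that supplies its chromophore. It replicates in E. coli from a ColE1/pMB1-type origin accompanied by the pBR322 bom region and only a fragment of rop. The catalogue lists it as low copy, although the annotation tool labels the origin generically as high copy. Selection is by ampicillin through the bla gene under its own promoter. The araC regulator is encoded divergently from the araBAD promoter, giving the usual tight, L-arabinose-dependent control of expression.

Downstream of the araBAD promoter lies an N-terminal 6xHis tag followed by the mRhubarb713 coding sequence, and then a second open reading frame annotated as pbsA1, the heme oxygenase 1 (HO1) of Synechocystis sp. PCC 6803. The two appear to be arranged as a single arabinose-driven transcription unit that ends at the rrnB T1 and T2 terminators, with an adjacent 5S rRNA segment carried over from the rrnB region. mRhubarb713 is a bacteriophytochrome-derived protein from Rhodopseudomonas palustris that fluoresces only when bound to biliverdin. Heme oxygenase opens the heme ring to generate biliverdin inside the bacterial cell, so co-expression lets the fluorescent holoprotein assemble without added cofactor.

The catalogue gives the insert species as mouse, which does not match the bacterial origin stated in the feature annotation. The His tag permits metal-affinity purification, and the associated study concerns quantitative comparison of near-infrared fluorescent proteins, consistent with using this plasmid to produce protein for characterisation.
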