Features (pLannotate 1.2.2; 13 found; start..end, strand, type, name):
      1..285     +  promoter       araBAD promoter: araBAD; promoter of the L-arabinose operon of E. coli; the araC regulatory gene is transcribed in the opposite direction (Guzman et al., 1995)
    328..345     +  CDS            6xHis: 6xHis affinity tag
    355..1302    +  CDS            mRhubarb713: mRhubarb713 is a basic (constitutively fluorescent) near ir fluorescent protein published in 2019, derived from Rhodopseudomonas palustris. It requires the cofactor biliverdin for fluorescence.
   1336..2055    +  CDS            pbsA1: HO1_SYNY3 - Experimental evidence at protein level: Swiss-Prot protein existence level 1. Catalyzes the opening of the heme ring with the release of iron. Key enzyme in the synthesis of the chromophoric part of the photosynthetic antennae. From Synechocystis sp. (strain PCC 6803 / Kazusa).
   2155..2270    +  ncRNA          5S rRNA: Accession: RF00001 - 5S ribosomal RNA
   2274..2360    +  terminator     rrnB T1 terminator: Escherichia coli rrnB; transcription terminator T1 from the E. coli rrnB gene
   2452..2479    +  terminator     rrnB T2 terminator: transcription terminator T2 from the E. coli rrnB gene
   2498..2589    +  promoter       AmpR promoter: bla
   2590..3450    +  CDS            AmpR: β-lactamase; bla; confers resistance to ampicillin, carbenicillin, and related antibiotics
   3621..4209    +  rep_origin     ori: high-copy-number ColE1/pMB1/pBR322/pUC origin of replication
   4395..4535    -  misc_feature   bom: basis of mobility region from pBR322
   4637..4677    -  CDS            rop (fragment): Rop protein, which maintains plasmids at low copy number; rop
   4799..5677    -  CDS            araC: L-arabinose regulatory protein; araC
>Addgene plasmid #197254 | pBAD-HisD-mRhubarb713-HO1 | addgene full sequence | sequence record 409018 | Addgene NGS Result
AAGAAACCAATTGTCCATATTGCATCAGACATTGCCGTCACTGCGTCTTTTACTGGCTCTTCTCGCTAAC
CAAACCGGTAACCCCGCTTATTAAAAGCATTCTGTAACAAAGCGGGACCAAAGCCATGACAAAAACGCGT
AACAAAAGTGTCTATAATCACGGCAGAAAAGTCCACATTGATTATTTGCACGGCGTCACACTTTGCTATG
CCATAGCATTTTTATCCATAAGATTAGCGGATCCTACCTGACGCTTTTTATCGCAACTCTCTACTGTTTC
TCCATACCCGTTTTTTGGGCTAACAGGAGGAATTAACCATGGGGAGCCACCATCACCATCACCATGGCCT
CGAGATGGCTGAAGGATCCGTCGCCAGGCAGCCTGACCTCTTGACCTGCGACGATGAGCCGATCCATATC
CCCGGTGCCATCCAACCGCATGGACTGCTGCTCGCCCTCGCCGCCGACATGACGATCGTTGCCGGCAGCG
ACAACCTTCCCGAACTCACCGGACTGGCGATCGGCGCCCTGATCGGCCGCTCTGCGGCCGATGTCTTCGA
CTCGGAGACGCACAACCGTCTGACGATCGCCTTGGCCGAGCCCGGGGCGGCCGTCGGAGCACCGATCACT
GTCGGCTTCACGATGCGAAAGGACGCAGGCTTCATCGGCTCCTGGCATCGCCATGATCAGCTCATCTTCC
TCGAGCTCGAGCCTCCCCAGCGGGACGTCGCCGAGCCGCAGGCGTTCTTCCGCCACACCAACAGCGCCAT
CCGCCGCCTGCAGGCCGCCGAAACCTTGGAGAGCGCCTGCGCCGCCGCGGCGCAAGAGGTGCGGAAGATT
ACCGGCTTCGATCGGGTGATGATCTATCGCTTCGCCTCCGACTTCAGCGGCGAAGTGATCGCAGAGGATC
GGTGCGCCGAGGTCGAGTCAAACCTAGGCCTGCACTATCCTGCCTCAACCGTGCCGGCGCAGGCCCGTCG
GCTCTATACCATCAACCCGGTACGGATCATTCCCGATATCAATTATCGGCCGGTGCCGGTCACCCCAGAC
CTCAATCCGGTCACCGGGCGGCCGATTGATCTTAGCTTCGCCATCCTGCGCAGCGTCTCGCCCGTCCATC
TGGAATTCATGCGCAACATAGGCATGCACGGCACGATGTCGATCTCGATTTTGCGCGGCGAGCGACTGTG
GGGATTGATCGTTTGCCATCACCGAACGCCGTACTACGTCGATCTCGATGGCCGCCAAGCCTGCGAGCTA
GTCGCCCAGGTTCTGGCCCGGGCGATCGGCGTGATGGAAGAGTAATAGCTGCAGAAGAAGGAGATATACA
TACCCATGAGTGTCAACTTAGCTTCCCAGTTGCGGGAAGGGACGAAAAAATCCCACTCCATGGCGGAGAA
CGTCGGCTTTGTCAAATGCTTCCTCAAGGGCGTTGTCGAGAAAAATTCCTACCGTAAGCTGGTTGGCAAT
CTCTACTTTGTCTACAGTGCCATGGAAGAGGAAATGGCAAAATTTAAGGACCATCCCATCCTCAGCCACA
TTTACTTCCCCGAACTCAACCGCAAACAAAGCCTAGAGCAAGACCTGCAATTCTATTACGGCTCCAACTG
GCGGCAAGAAGTGAAAATTTCTGCCGCTGGCCAAGCCTATGTGGACCGAGTCCGGCAAGTGGCCGCTACG
GCCCCTGAATTGTTGGTGGCCCATTCCTACACCCGTTACCTGGGGGATCTTTCCGGCGGTCAAATTCTCA
AGAAAATTGCCCAAAATGCCATGAATCTCCACGATGGTGGCACAGCTTTCTATGAATTTGCCGACATTGA
TGACGAAAAGGCTTTTAAAAATACCTACCGTCAAGCTATGAATGATCTGCCCATTGACCAAGCCACCGCC
GAACGGATTGTGGATGAAGCCAATGACGCCTTTGCCATGAACATGAAAATGTTCAACGAACTTGAAGGCA
ACCTGATCAAGGCGATCGGCATTATGGTGTTCAACAGCCTCACCCGTCGCCGCAGTCAAGGCAGCACCGA
AGTTGGCCTCGCCACCTCCGAAGGCTAAGAATTCGAAGCTTGGCTGTTTTGGTGGATGAGAGAAGATTTT
CAGCCTGATACAGATTAAATCAGAACGCAGAAGCGGTCTGATAAAACAGAATTTGCCTGGCGGCAGTAGC
GCGGTGGTCCCACCTGACCCCATGCCGAACTCAGAAGTGAAACGCCGTAGCGCCGATGGTAGTGTGGGGT
CTCCCCATGCGAGAGTAGGGAACTGCCAGGCATCAAATAAAACGAAAGGCTCAGTCGAAAGACTGGGCCT
TTCGTTTTATCTGTTGTTTGTCGGTGAACGCTCTCCTGAGTAGGACAAATCCGCCGGGAGCGGATTTGAA
CGTTGCGAAGCAACGGCCCGGAGGGTGGCGGGCAGGACGCCCGCCATAAACTGCCAGGCATCAAATTAAG
CAGAAGGCCATCCTGACGGATGGCCTTTTTGCGTTTCTACAAACTCTTTTGTTTATTTTTCTAAATACAT
TCAAATATGTATCCGCTCATGAGACAATAACCCTGATAAATGCTTCAATAATATTGAAAAAGGAAGAGTA
TGAGTATTCAACATTTCCGTGTCGCCCTTATTCCCTTTTTTGCGGCATTTTGCCTTCCTGTTTTTGCTCA
CCCAGAAACGCTGGTGAAAGTAAAAGATGCTGAAGATCAGTTGGGTGCACGAGTGGGTTACATCGAACTG
GATCTCAACAGCGGTAAGATCCTTGAGAGTTTTCGCCCCGAAGAACGTTTTCCAATGATGAGCACTTTTA
AAGTTCTGCTATGTGGCGCGGTATTATCCCGTGTTGACGCCGGGCAAGAGCAACTCGGTCGCCGCATACA
CTATTCTCAGAATGACTTGGTTGAGTACTCACCAGTCACAGAAAAGCATCTTACGGATGGCATGACAGTA
AGAGAATTATGCAGTGCTGCCATAACCATGAGTGATAACACTGCGGCCAACTTACTTCTGACAACGATCG
GAGGACCGAAGGAGCTAACCGCTTTTTTGCACAACATGGGGGATCATGTAACTCGCCTTGATCGTTGGGA
ACCGGAGCTGAATGAAGCCATACCAAACGACGAGCGTGACACCACGATGCCTGTAGCAATGGCAACAACG
TTGCGCAAACTATTAACTGGCGAACTACTTACTCTAGCTTCCCGGCAACAATTAATAGACTGGATGGAGG
CGGATAAAGTTGCAGGACCACTTCTGCGCTCGGCCCTTCCGGCTGGCTGGTTTATTGCTGATAAATCTGG
AGCCGGTGAGCGTGGGTCTCGCGGTATCATTGCAGCACTGGGGCCAGATGGTAAGCCCTCCCGTATCGTA
GTTATCTACACGACGGGGAGTCAGGCAACTATGGATGAACGAAATAGACAGATCGCTGAGATAGGTGCCT
CACTGATTAAGCATTGGTAACTGTCAGACCAAGTTTACTCATATATACTTTAGATTGATTTAAAACTTCA
TTTTTAATTTAAAAGGATCTAGGTGAAGATCCTTTTTGATAATCTCATGACCAAAATCCCTTAACGTGAG
TTTTCGTTCCACTGAGCGTCAGACCCCGTAGAAAAGATCAAAGGATCTTCTTGAGATCCTTTTTTTCTGC
GCGTAATCTGCTGCTTGCAAACAAAAAAACCACCGCTACCAGCGGTGGTTTGTTTGCCGGATCAAGAGCT
ACCAACTCTTTTTCCGAAGGTAACTGGCTTCAGCAGAGCGCAGATACCAAATACTGTCCTTCTAGTGTAG
CCGTAGTTAGGCCACCACTTCAAGAACTCTGTAGCACCGCCTACATACCTCGCTCTGCTAATCCTGTTAC
CAGTGGCTGCTGCCAGTGGCGATAAGTCGTGTCTTACCGGGTTGGACTCAAGACGATAGTTACCGGATAA
GGCGCAGCGGTCGGGCTGAACGGGGGGTTCGTGCACACAGCCCAGCTTGGAGCGAACGACCTACACCGAA
CTGAGATACCTACAGCGTGAGCTATGAGAAAGCGCCACGCTTCCCGAAGGGAGAAAGGCGGACAGGTATC
CGGTAAGCGGCAGGGTCGGAACAGGAGAGCGCACGAGGGAGCTTCCAGGGGGAAACGCCTGGTATCTTTA
TAGTCCTGTCGGGTTTCGCCACCTCTGACTTGAGCGTCGATTTTTGTGATGCTCGTCAGGGGGGCGGAGC
CTATGGAAAAACGCCAGCAACGCGGCCTTTTTACGGTTCCTGGCCTTTTGCTGGCCTTTTGCTCACATGT
TCTTTCCTGCGTTATCCCCTGATTCTGTGGATAACCGTATTACCGCCTTTGAGTGAGCTGATACCGCTCG
CCGCAGCCGAACGACCGAGCGCAGCGAGTCAGTGAGCGAGGAAGCGGAAGAGCGCCTGATGCGGTATTTT
CTCCTTACGCATCTGTGCGGTATTTCACACCGCATATGGTGCACTCTCAGTACAATCTGCTCTGATGCCG
CATAGTTAAGCCAGTATACACTCCGCTATCGCTACGTGACTGGGTCATGGCTGCGCCCCGACACCCGCCA
ACACCCGCTGACGCGCCCTGACGGGCTTGTCTGCTCCCGGCATCCGCTTACAGACAAGCTGTGACCGTCT
CCGGGAGCTGCATGTGTCAGAGGTTTTCACCGTCATCACCGAAACGCGCGAGGCAGCAGATCAATTCGCG
CGCGAAGGCGAAGCGGCATGCATAATGTGCCTGTCAAATGGACGAAGCAGGGATTCTGCAAACCCTATGC
TACTCCGTCAAGCCGTCAATTGTCTGATTCGTTACCAATTATGACAACTTGACGGCTACATCATTCACTT
TTTCTTCACAACCGGCACGGAACTCGCTCGGGCTGGCCCCGGTGCATTTTTTAAATACCCGCGAGAAATA
GAGTTGATCGTCAAAACCAACATTGCGACCGACGGTGGCGATAGGCATCCGGGTGGTGCTCAAAAGCAGC
TTCGCCTGGCTGATACGTTGGTCCTCGCGCCAGCTTAAGACGCTAATCCCTAACTGCTGGCGGAAAAGAT
GTGACAGACGCGACGGCGACAAGCAAACATGCTGTGCGACGCTGGCGATATCAAAATTGCTGTCTGCCAG
GTGATCGCTGATGTACTGACAAGCCTCGCGTACCCGATTATCCATCGGTGGATGGAGCGACTCGTTAATC
GCTTCCATGCGCCGCAGTAACAATTGCTCAAGCAGATTTATCGCCAGCAGCTCCGAATAGCGCCCTTCCC
CTTGCCCGGCGTTAATGATTTGCCCAAACAGGTCGCTGAAATGCGGCTGGTGCGCTTCATCCGGGCGAAA
GAACCCCGTATTGGCAAATATTGACGGCCAGTTAAGCCATTCATGCCAGTAGGCGCGCGGACGAAAGTAA
ACCCACTGGTGATACCATTCGCGAGCCTCCGGATGACGACCGTAGTGATGAATCTCTCCTGGCGGGAACA
GCAAAATATCACCCGGTCGGCAAACAAATTCTCGTCCCTGATTTTTCACCACCCCCTGACCGCGAATGGT
GAGATTGAGAATATAACCTTTCATTCCCAGCGGTCGGTCGATAAAAAAATCGAGATAACCGTTGGCCTCA
ATCGGCGTTAAACCCGCCACCAGATGGGCATTAAACGAGTATCCCGGCAGCAGGGGATCATTTTGCGCTT
CAGCCATACTTTTCATACTCCCGCCATTCAGAG
